Addgene plasmid #109102: NK639
Purpose: Reporter gene expression in S. rosetta
Depositing lab: Nicole King. Depositing organization: University of California, Berkeley. Publication: Transfection of choanoflagellates illuminates their cell biology and the ancestry of animal septins. Booth DS, Szmidt-Middleton H, King N. Mol Biol Cell. 2018 Dec 1;29(25):3026-3038. doi: 10.1091/mbc.E18-08-0514. Epub 2018 Oct 3. PubMed 30281390.
Backbone
  Vector backbone: pDSB_0093
  Vector type: Choanoflagellate Expression
Growth in bacteria
  Bacterial resistance: Ampicillin, 100 μg/mL
  Growth temperature: 37°C
  Growth strain: DH5alpha
  Copy number: High Copy
Gene/Insert
  Gene/Insert name: PTSG_06009 (alt name: pEFL_PTSG_06009_mTFP1_3'act)
  Cloning method: Gibson Cloning
Terms and licenses: Academic/Nonprofit Terms; Industry Terms: Not Available to Industry
Depositor comments: pDSB_0099 . Please visit https://www.biorxiv.org/content/early/2018/06/09/343111 for bioRxiv preprint.
How to cite: NK639 was a gift from Nicole King (Addgene plasmid # 109102 ; http://n2t.net/addgene:109102 ; RRID:Addgene_109102)
