[The description below was written by a language model from this plasmid's Addgene catalogue record and pLannotate feature annotations shown in this document.]
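Description:
NK639 is a choanoflagellate expression plasmid built on the pDSB_0093 backbone and intended for reporter gene expression in Salpingoeca rosetta. It is propagated in E. coli as a high-copy plasmid through a ColE1/pUC-type origin and selected with ampicillin via a β-lactamase gene under its own bla promoter. The remaining bacterial annotations (lacI fragment, CAP binding site, lac promoter and operator, pUC18/19 polylinker fragment, lacZα fragment, and partial bom and rop sequences) are remnants of a pUC-style cloning vector flanking the insertion site and are not part of the choanoflagellate expression design.

The payload, assembled by Gibson cloning, is named PTSG_06009, with the alternative name pEFL_PTSG_06009_mTFP1_3'act. That name suggests an S. rosetta EFL promoter region driving the PTSG_06009 coding sequence joined to the cyan fluorescent protein mTFP1, followed by an actin 3' region. Of these parts only mTFP1 is annotated in the feature tables; the promoter, the PTSG_06009 gene and the 3' element presumably lie in the unannotated stretches on either side of it, and the record does not state what PTSG_06009 encodes. An arrangement of this kind would typically be used to visualise a tagged protein's localisation in transfected cells.

The two sequence records disagree in length: the depositor's sequence is 5,956 nt, whereas the repository's sequencing result is 4,678 nt. The backbone features line up, and the difference of roughly 1.3 kb falls in the unannotated region between the lac operator and mTFP1, where the promoter and gene would sit. The record does not explain this discrepancy, so the insert should be verified before use.
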