Features (pLannotate 1.2.2; 12 found; start..end, strand, type, name):
     96..200     +  promoter       AmpR promoter: bla
    201..1061    +  CDS            AmpR: β-lactamase; bla; confers resistance to ampicillin, carbenicillin, and related antibiotics
   1232..1820    +  rep_origin     ori: high-copy-number ColE1/pMB1/pBR322/pUC origin of replication
   2003..2095    +  CDS            lacI (fragment): lac repressor; lacI; The lac repressor binds to the lac operator to inhibit transcription in E. coli. This inhibition can be relieved by adding lactose or isopropyl-β-D-thiogalactopyranoside (IPTG).
   2108..2129    +  protein_bind   CAP binding site: CAP binding activates transcription in the presence of cAMP. E. coli catabolite activator protein
   2144..2174    +  promoter       lac promoter: promoter for the E. coli lac operon
   2182..2198    +  protein_bind   lac operator: The lac repressor binds to the lac operator to inhibit transcription in E. coli. This inhibition can be relieved by adding lactose or isopropyl-β-D-thiogalactopyranoside (IPTG). lac repressor encoded by lacI
   4617..5321    +  CDS            mTFP1: mTFP1 is a basic (constitutively fluorescent) cyan fluorescent protein published in 2006, derived from Clavularia sp.. It has low acid sensitivity.
   5529..5561    -  misc_feature   MCS (fragment): pUC18/19 multiple cloning site
   5558..5715    +  CDS            lacZα (fragment): LacZα fragment of β-galactosidase; lacZ fragment
   5721..5820    -  misc_feature   bom (fragment): basis of mobility region from pBR322
   5922..1       -  CDS            rop (fragment) (across the origin): Rop protein, which maintains plasmids at low copy number; rop
>Addgene plasmid #109102 | NK639 | depositor full sequence | sequence record 205763 | NK639 sequence 5956 bps
GACGAAAGGGCCTCGTGATACGCCTATTTTTATAGGTTAATGTCATGATAATAATGGTTTCTTAGACGTC
AGGTGGCACTTTTCGGGGAAATGTGCGCGGAACCCCTATTTGTTTATTTTTCTAAATACATTCAAATATG
TATCCGCTCATGAGACAATAACCCTGATAAATGCTTCAATAATATTGAAAAAGGAAGAGTATGAGTATTC
AACATTTCCGTGTCGCCCTTATTCCCTTTTTTGCGGCATTTTGCCTTCCTGTTTTTGCTCACCCAGAAAC
GCTGGTGAAAGTAAAAGATGCTGAAGATCAGTTGGGTGCACGAGTGGGTTACATCGAACTGGATCTCAAC
AGCGGTAAGATCCTTGAGAGTTTTCGCCCCGAAGAACGTTTTCCAATGATGAGCACTTTTAAAGTTCTGC
TATGTGGCGCGGTATTATCCCGTATTGACGCCGGGCAAGAGCAACTCGGTCGCCGCATACACTATTCTCA
GAATGACTTGGTTGAGTACTCACCAGTCACAGAAAAGCATCTTACGGATGGCATGACAGTAAGAGAATTA
TGCAGTGCTGCCATAACCATGAGTGATAACACTGCGGCCAACTTACTTCTGACAACGATCGGAGGACCGA
AGGAGCTAACCGCTTTTTTGCACAACATGGGGGATCATGTAACTCGCCTTGATCGTTGGGAACCGGAGCT
GAATGAAGCCATACCAAACGACGAGCGTGACACCACGATGCCTGTAGCAATGGCAACAACGTTGCGCAAA
CTATTAACTGGCGAACTACTTACTCTAGCTTCCCGGCAACAATTAATAGACTGGATGGAGGCGGATAAAG
TTGCAGGACCACTTCTGCGCTCGGCCCTTCCGGCTGGCTGGTTTATTGCTGATAAATCTGGAGCCGGTGA
GCGTGGGTCTCGCGGTATCATTGCAGCACTGGGGCCAGATGGTAAGCCCTCCCGTATCGTAGTTATCTAC
ACGACGGGGAGTCAGGCAACTATGGATGAACGAAATAGACAGATCGCTGAGATAGGTGCCTCACTGATTA
AGCATTGGTAACTGTCAGACCAAGTTTACTCATATATACTTTAGATTGATTTAAAACTTCATTTTTAATT
TAAAAGGATCTAGGTGAAGATCCTTTTTGATAATCTCATGACCAAAATCCCTTAACGTGAGTTTTCGTTC
CACTGAGCGTCAGACCCCGTAGAAAAGATCAAAGGATCTTCTTGAGATCCTTTTTTTCTGCGCGTAATCT
GCTGCTTGCAAACAAAAAAACCACCGCTACCAGCGGTGGTTTGTTTGCCGGATCAAGAGCTACCAACTCT
TTTTCCGAAGGTAACTGGCTTCAGCAGAGCGCAGATACCAAATACTGTTCTTCTAGTGTAGCCGTAGTTA
GGCCACCACTTCAAGAACTCTGTAGCACCGCCTACATACCTCGCTCTGCTAATCCTGTTACCAGTGGCTG
CTGCCAGTGGCGATAAGTCGTGTCTTACCGGGTTGGACTCAAGACGATAGTTACCGGATAAGGCGCAGCG
GTCGGGCTGAACGGGGGGTTCGTGCACACAGCCCAGCTTGGAGCGAACGACCTACACCGAACTGAGATAC
CTACAGCGTGAGCTATGAGAAAGCGCCACGCTTCCCGAAGGGAGAAAGGCGGACAGGTATCCGGTAAGCG
GCAGGGTCGGAACAGGAGAGCGCACGAGGGAGCTTCCAGGGGGAAACGCCTGGTATCTTTATAGTCCTGT
CGGGTTTCGCCACCTCTGACTTGAGCGTCGATTTTTGTGATGCTCGTCAGGGGGGCGGAGCCTATGGAAA
AACGCCAGCAACGCGGCCTTTTTACGGTTCCTGGCCTTTTGCTGGCCTTTTGCTCACATCTTCTTTCCTG
CGTTATCCCCTGATTCTGTGGATAACCGTATTACCGCCTTTGAGTGAGCTGATACCGCTCGCCGCAGCCG
AACGACCGAGCGCAGCGAGTCAGTGAGCGAGGAAGCGGAAGAGCGCCCAATACGCAAACCGCCTCTCCCC
GCGCGTTGGCCGATTCATTAATGCAGCTGGCACGACAGGTTTCCCGACTGGAAAGCGGGCAGTGAGCGCA
ACGCAATTAATGTGAGTTAGCTCACTCATTAGGCACCCCAGGCTTTACACTTTATGCTTCCGGCTCGTAT
GTTGTGTGGAATTGTGAGCGGATAACAATTTCACACAGGAAACAGCTATGACCATGATTACGCCAAGCTT
GTAACGACTGCAGTCTTGTTGTCGTTTGTCGTCGTCGTTCTCTGTCTCCCACCCAACTTTTGCCAATTGC
AACAGTGACTTCTGTACAATTTGCAACAGATACCAACGTGTCGAGTCAGCACAAATGGCGAGGAAGGTTC
GCGTGCATTGCTTGCGCGCCTCTTTGTCATGGGCGCACGCTGATTTGTGTGTGATTTGCACCAAATTTCC
TGCCGACACAACTTGGGCCCGTACCACACGACCCGTTTCTGGACCCGTTTCTGGCCCAGAAACGCGAATG
TTGCGAAAGATGCGACCACGTGCTCGCTGTCGACAACACAAACTCCCGCACAATCCCCATGAAAAAAAAA
GTGCTTGCTGGGCTTGTGTCTGGCCTGTGTGCGTGGCGTGGCCGCGTGTGGCTTCGTTCTTGCTTCTGCT
CACTCAGCCTGTTACACGCAGAGTGGCTGCGAGAAACAAGGAGAGGGGTTTGCGGCATTGGCGCATGTGC
ATCTGCCTTTTTCATTGAGTCAGTCTGCAGCTCAAGAGGTTGGTTTCGTCGACGGATATGAGTGAGCTTC
TATGGATGATGAGAGGTGGTGGTGGTTGTATGGTTGGTGGTTGGTGGTTGGTGCAAGGCGAGCCACGCGA
AGAGCGACAAGGATGAGGGAGAGGAGAGGAGACTAGGAAAGAGGTGAAGGGAAGGGAAGGGCGAGCAATG
ACGACGAGATAAAAGACAGCCACCACCGCACCCGCACAAAAGCATTGCTCGCACGCATGGTCGTGTGTTA
TGTTTCACACCACCAACATAACCAATACAAGCCATCACCAATACAAGCCAGCGCTCAAGCACACACGCAC
GCACGCACACACAATACACACGCACGTGAAACGTTCACATTGTCCGCTCACAAATGCCTTTCCCTTCTCG
TCGCTTTCCTTGCCTTTTTTTCTTCCCCTCCTGACTTCCTTCCTGCCTTCCTTCCTTCCTCCCCTTCTCC
GTCCACCAACACCATTTATTTCTCTGCTCTTTTTCCTCGTGCCACGTGAGCAGTCTTTTCGCGTCGTCTT
CTTCTTTGACCCCGTTTACCGTCAACACCATCAACAACCAGCAACATGGCGACGATGAGGACCTTGGCCC
CGTCGGGGCGTCGCTTGACTGCAACGTCCCGTGTCGGCTTTGACACCTTGCCGGATCAGTATGTCAACCG
CGAACAGCAGCGAGGCTTCCGCTTCAACATTGCTTGCATCGGCGAGACGGCCATCGGCAAGTCTGCGCTG
CTGGATTCCCTGTTTGACACGGACTTTGAGCAGAAGCCACACAACCACGATGAAGAGCCACACGTCGAGC
ACAGCTGCAAGGTTGTGAGCGAGGGCGGCGTGGACCTGCAGCTCACCATCACGTGCTCCGTCGGTTACGG
CGACCAGATTGACCGCACAGACACCTACAAGCCTCTCCTCGACTACGTCGACGCCCAGTTCGAGGAGTAC
CTGCAGGAGGAGCTGAAGATGAACCGACAGCTGCATTCATACACGGACACCCGCGTGCACGCGTGCCTGT
TCCTCGTCTCTCCCACGGGCACCTGCCTCAAGTCCATGGATCTCGTTGCCCTCAAGAAGCTGTGCGACAA
GGTCAATGTGATTGTTGTCATCGCCAAGGCCGACACCATCACCAAATCCGAGCTCGAGCGCTTCAAGCAA
ACGCTTCGTGAGGAGTTTGCTGCCAACGGTTTGCAGCTGTTCCAGCCAGAGGTTGACACAAACCAGTACC
CCCTGGCTGTTGTCGGCAGTCAGGAGAAGGTCGTCATTGGTGGCGAGAGCGTTCGTGTCCGCCAATACCC
ATGGGGCATCGTCGAAGTTGAGAACGACGATCACAGCGACTTTCTTCGTCTCCGCAACCTCCTCCTCAGG
ACACACCTTGAGGTGCTGCGGCTGTCGACACACACGACGTTTTACGAGCGCTATCGTCAGCGCCGGCTCG
TTGATCTCGGGTTTGCGCCGTCGGGCCGCCACACATCCACCAGCGGGGCGGACGGCGACGCAGAGGACGT
GCCGGAGTCGCTGACGGAGGTGTATGAGCAGAAACGGCGGCAGTACAAAGAGCTCATGGCCCGCAAGGAG
CAGCAGCTCAAGGAACAGTTCATGCAGAAGGTGAACGAGAAGGAGGGGGAGATTCGCAAGATTGAGAAGG
AATTGCGCGGGAAACGCGATGAGCTCGTCAACATTCACCGCAGCGAAGAGGCCAAGATCAAGGCCGCTCT
CCAGGCGCTTGCGCGGGACCGCGCTGCGTGGCAGGCGGAGTGCGAGGCGCGACGCAAGGAGGAAATGAGC
AAGGACTCGAAGAAGAAGGACAAGAAGGACAAGCACCGCCACAAGTCTGGCGGTAGCGGTGGCTCCGTCT
CCAAGGGCGAGGAGACCACGATGGGCGTCATCAAGCCCGACATGAAGATCAAGCTCAAGATGGAGGGCAA
CGTCAACGGCCACGCCTTCGTCATCGAGGGCGAGGGCGAGGGCAAGCCCTACGACGGCACCAACACCATC
AACCTCGAGGTCAAGGAGGGCGCCCCCCTCCCCTTCTCCTACGACATCCTCACCACCGCCTTCGCCTACG
GCAACCGCGCCTTCACCAAGTACCCCGACGACATCCCCAACTACTTCAAGCAGTCCTTCCCCGAGGGCTA
CTCCTGGGAGCGCACCATGACCTTCGAGGACAAGGGCATCGTCAAGGTCAAGTCCGACATCTCTATGGAG
GAGGACTCCTTCATCTACGAGATCCACCTCAAGGGCGAGAACTTCCCCCCCAACGGCCCCGTCATGCAGA
AGAAGACCACCGGCTGGGACGCCTCCACCGAGCGCATGTACGTCCGCGACGGCGTCCTCAAGGGCGACGT
GAAGCACAAGCTCCTCCTCGAGGGCGGCGGCCACCACCGCGTCGACTTCAAGACCATCTACCGCGCCAAG
AAGGCCGTCAAGCTCCCCGACTACCACTTCGTCGACCACCGCATCGAGATCCTCAACCACGACAAGGACT
ACAACAAGGTCACCGTCTACGAGTCCGCCGTCGCCCGCAACTCCACCGACGGCATGGACGAGCTGTACAA
GGCTTAAGCGCCTCGTTGGTCATTGCCACCTTGTTGCCTCTTTTGCTGTTGTCCTCGTGTCGACGCGTGC
CACGTGCGCTTGTTGTGAGTTGATTCTGCTTCTTGTGCACGTCATGCCGAGCCCTTGGGCCCCGCAATAA
ACCCACTATGCCAGTGTAACTATCCTTCCCCCCAATGTATAACTGTGACGATCAATGAGCGGTGCCCGTC
TAGAGGATCCCCGGGTACCGAGCTCGAATTCACTGGCCGTCGTTTTACAACGTCGTGACTGGGAAAACCC
TGGCGTTACCCAACTTAATCGCCTTGCAGCACATCCCCCTTTCGCCAGCTGGCGTAATAGCGAAGAGGCC
CGCACCGATCGCCCTTCCCAACAGTTGCGCAGCCTGAATGGCGAATGGCGCCTGATGCGGTATTTTCTCC
TTACGCATCTGTGCGGTATTTCACACCGCATATGGTGCACTCTCAGTACAATCTGCTCTGATGCCGCATA
GTTAAGCCAGCCCCGACACCCGCCAACACCCGCTGACGCGCCCTGACGGGCTTGTCTGCTCCCGGCATCC
GCTTACAGACAAGCTGTGACCGTCTCCGGGAGCTGCATGTGTCAGAGGTTTTCACCGTCATCACCGAAAC
GCGCGA
