Features (pLannotate 1.2.2; 12 found; start..end, strand, type, name):
    101..205     +  promoter       AmpR promoter: bla
    206..1066    +  CDS            AmpR: β-lactamase; bla; confers resistance to ampicillin, carbenicillin, and related antibiotics
   1237..1825    +  rep_origin     ori: high-copy-number ColE1/pMB1/pBR322/pUC origin of replication
   2008..2100    +  CDS            lacI (fragment): lac repressor; lacI; The lac repressor binds to the lac operator to inhibit transcription in E. coli. This inhibition can be relieved by adding lactose or isopropyl-β-D-thiogalactopyranoside (IPTG).
   2113..2134    +  protein_bind   CAP binding site: CAP binding activates transcription in the presence of cAMP. E. coli catabolite activator protein
   2149..2179    +  promoter       lac promoter: promoter for the E. coli lac operon
   2187..2203    +  protein_bind   lac operator: The lac repressor binds to the lac operator to inhibit transcription in E. coli. This inhibition can be relieved by adding lactose or isopropyl-β-D-thiogalactopyranoside (IPTG). lac repressor encoded by lacI
   3341..4048    +  CDS            mTFP1: mTFP1 is a basic (constitutively fluorescent) cyan fluorescent protein published in 2006, derived from Clavularia sp.. It has low acid sensitivity.
   4256..4288    -  misc_feature   MCS (fragment): pUC18/19 multiple cloning site
   4285..4442    +  CDS            lacZα (fragment): LacZα fragment of β-galactosidase; lacZ fragment
   4448..4547    -  misc_feature   bom (fragment): basis of mobility region from pBR322
   4649..6       -  CDS            rop (fragment) (across the origin): Rop protein, which maintains plasmids at low copy number; rop
>Addgene plasmid #109102 | NK639 | addgene full sequence | sequence record 210682 | Addgene NGS Result
CGCGAGACGAAAGGGCCTCGTGATACGCCTATTTTTATAGGTTAATGTCATGATAATAATGGTTTCTTAG
ACGTCAGGTGGCACTTTTCGGGGAAATGTGCGCGGAACCCCTATTTGTTTATTTTTCTAAATACATTCAA
ATATGTATCCGCTCATGAGACAATAACCCTGATAAATGCTTCAATAATATTGAAAAAGGAAGAGTATGAG
TATTCAACATTTCCGTGTCGCCCTTATTCCCTTTTTTGCGGCATTTTGCCTTCCTGTTTTTGCTCACCCA
GAAACGCTGGTGAAAGTAAAAGATGCTGAAGATCAGTTGGGTGCACGAGTGGGTTACATCGAACTGGATC
TCAACAGCGGTAAGATCCTTGAGAGTTTTCGCCCCGAAGAACGTTTTCCAATGATGAGCACTTTTAAAGT
TCTGCTATGTGGCGCGGTATTATCCCGTATTGACGCCGGGCAAGAGCAACTCGGTCGCCGCATACACTAT
TCTCAGAATGACTTGGTTGAGTACTCACCAGTCACAGAAAAGCATCTTACGGATGGCATGACAGTAAGAG
AATTATGCAGTGCTGCCATAACCATGAGTGATAACACTGCGGCCAACTTACTTCTGACAACGATCGGAGG
ACCGAAGGAGCTAACCGCTTTTTTGCACAACATGGGGGATCATGTAACTCGCCTTGATCGTTGGGAACCG
GAGCTGAATGAAGCCATACCAAACGACGAGCGTGACACCACGATGCCTGTAGCAATGGCAACAACGTTGC
GCAAACTATTAACTGGCGAACTACTTACTCTAGCTTCCCGGCAACAATTAATAGACTGGATGGAGGCGGA
TAAAGTTGCAGGACCACTTCTGCGCTCGGCCCTTCCGGCTGGCTGGTTTATTGCTGATAAATCTGGAGCC
GGTGAGCGTGGGTCTCGCGGTATCATTGCAGCACTGGGGCCAGATGGTAAGCCCTCCCGTATCGTAGTTA
TCTACACGACGGGGAGTCAGGCAACTATGGATGAACGAAATAGACAGATCGCTGAGATAGGTGCCTCACT
GATTAAGCATTGGTAACTGTCAGACCAAGTTTACTCATATATACTTTAGATTGATTTAAAACTTCATTTT
TAATTTAAAAGGATCTAGGTGAAGATCCTTTTTGATAATCTCATGACCAAAATCCCTTAACGTGAGTTTT
CGTTCCACTGAGCGTCAGACCCCGTAGAAAAGATCAAAGGATCTTCTTGAGATCCTTTTTTTCTGCGCGT
AATCTGCTGCTTGCAAACAAAAAAACCACCGCTACCAGCGGTGGTTTGTTTGCCGGATCAAGAGCTACCA
ACTCTTTTTCCGAAGGTAACTGGCTTCAGCAGAGCGCAGATACCAAATACTGTTCTTCTAGTGTAGCCGT
AGTTAGGCCACCACTTCAAGAACTCTGTAGCACCGCCTACATACCTCGCTCTGCTAATCCTGTTACCAGT
GGCTGCTGCCAGTGGCGATAAGTCGTGTCTTACCGGGTTGGACTCAAGACGATAGTTACCGGATAAGGCG
CAGCGGTCGGGCTGAACGGGGGGTTCGTGCACACAGCCCAGCTTGGAGCGAACGACCTACACCGAACTGA
GATACCTACAGCGTGAGCTATGAGAAAGCGCCACGCTTCCCGAAGGGAGAAAGGCGGACAGGTATCCGGT
AAGCGGCAGGGTCGGAACAGGAGAGCGCACGAGGGAGCTTCCAGGGGGAAACGCCTGGTATCTTTATAGT
CCTGTCGGGTTTCGCCACCTCTGACTTGAGCGTCGATTTTTGTGATGCTCGTCAGGGGGGCGGAGCCTAT
GGAAAAACGCCAGCAACGCGGCCTTTTTACGGTTCCTGGCCTTTTGCTGGCCTTTTGCTCACATGTTCTT
TCCTGCGTTATCCCCTGATTCTGTGGATAACCGTATTACCGCCTTTGAGTGAGCTGATACCGCTCGCCGC
AGCCGAACGACCGAGCGCAGCGAGTCAGTGAGCGAGGAAGCGGAAGAGCGCCCAATACGCAAACCGCCTC
TCCCCGCGCGTTGGCCGATTCATTAATGCAGCTGGCACGACAGGTTTCCCGACTGGAAAGCGGGCAGTGA
GCGCAACGCAATTAATGTGAGTTAGCTCACTCATTAGGCACCCCAGGCTTTACACTTTATGCTTCCGGCT
CGTATGTTGTGTGGAATTGTGAGCGGATAACAATTTCACACAGGAAACAGCTATGACCATGATTACGCCA
AGCTTGTAACGACTGCAGTCTTGTTGTCGTTTGTCGTCGTCGTTCTCTGTCTCCCACCCAACTTTTGCCA
ATTGCAACAGTGACTTCTGTACAATTTGCAACAGATACCAACGTGTCGAGTCAGCACAAATGGCGAGGAA
GGTTCGCGTGCATTGCTTGCGCGCCTCTTTGTCATGGGCGCACGCTGATTTGTGTGTGATTTGCACCAAA
TTTCCTGCCGACACAACTTGGGCCCGTACCACACGACCCGTTTCTGGACCCGTTTCTGGCCCAGAAACGC
GAATGTTGCGAAAGATGCGACCACGTGCTCGCTGTCGACAACACAAACTCCCGCACAATCCCCATGAAAA
AAAAAGTGCTTGCTGGGCTTGTGTCTGGCCTGTGTGCGTGGCGTGGCCGCGTGTGGCTTCGTTCTTGCTT
CTGCTCACTCAGCCTGTTACACGCAGAGTGGCTGCGAGAAACAAGGAGAGGGGTTTGCGGCATTGGCGCA
TGTGCATCTGCCTTTTTCATTGAGTCAGTCTGCAGCTCAAGAGGTTGGTTTCGTCGACGGATATGAGTGA
GCTTCTATGGATGATGAGAGGTGGTGGTGGTTGTATGGTTGGTGGTTGGTGGTTGGTGCAAGGCGAGCCA
CGCGAAGAGCGACAAGGATGAGGGAGAGGAGAGGAGACTAGGAAAGAGGTGAAGGGAAGGGAAGGGCGAG
CAATGACGACGAGATAAAAGACAGCCACCACCGCACCCGCACAAAAGCATTGCTCGCACGCATGGTCGTG
TGTTATGTTTCACACCACCAACATAACCAATACAAGCCATCACCAATACAAGCCAGCGCTCAAGCACACA
CGCACGCACGCACACACAATACACACGCACGTGAAACGTTCACATTGTCCGCTCACAAATGCCTTTCCCT
TCTCGTCGCTTTCCTTGCCTTTTTTTCTTCCCCTCCTGACTTCCTTCCTGCCTTCCTTCCTTCCTCCCCT
TCTCCGTCCACCAACACCATTTATTTCTCTGCTCTTTTTCCTCGTGCCACGTGAGCAGTCTTTTCGCGTC
GTCTTCTTCTTTGACCCCGTTTACCGTCAACACCATCAACAACCAGCAACATGGTCTCCAAGGGCGAGGA
GACCACGATGGGCGTCATCAAGCCCGACATGAAGATCAAGCTCAAGATGGAGGGCAACGTCAACGGCCAC
GCCTTCGTCATCGAGGGCGAGGGCGAGGGCAAGCCCTACGACGGCACCAACACCATCAACCTCGAGGTCA
AGGAGGGCGCCCCCCTCCCCTTCTCCTACGACATCCTCACCACCGCCTTCGCCTACGGCAACCGCGCCTT
CACCAAGTACCCCGACGACATCCCCAACTACTTCAAGCAGTCCTTCCCCGAGGGCTACTCCTGGGAGCGC
ACCATGACCTTCGAGGACAAGGGCATCGTCAAGGTCAAGTCCGACATCTCTATGGAGGAGGACTCCTTCA
TCTACGAGATCCACCTCAAGGGCGAGAACTTCCCCCCCAACGGCCCCGTCATGCAGAAGAAGACCACCGG
CTGGGACGCCTCCACCGAGCGCATGTACGTCCGCGACGGCGTCCTCAAGGGCGACGTGAAGCACAAGCTC
CTCCTCGAGGGCGGCGGCCACCACCGCGTCGACTTCAAGACCATCTACCGCGCCAAGAAGGCCGTCAAGC
TCCCCGACTACCACTTCGTCGACCACCGCATCGAGATCCTCAACCACAACAAGGACTACAACAAGGTCAC
CGTCTACGAGTCCGCCGTCGCCCGCAACTCCACCGACGGCATGGACGAGCTGTACAAGGCTTAAGCGCCT
CGTTGGTCATTGCCACCTTGTTGCCTCTTTTGCTGTTGTCCTCGTGTCGACGCGTGCCACGTGCGCTTGT
TGTGAGTTGATTCTGCTTCTTGTGCACGTCATGCCGAGCCCTTGGGCCCCGCAATAAACCCACTATGCCA
GTGTAACTATCCTTCCCCCCAATGTATAACTGTGACGATCAATGAGCGGTGCCCGTCTAGAGGATCCCCG
GGTACCGAGCTCGAATTCACTGGCCGTCGTTTTACAACGTCGTGACTGGGAAAACCCTGGCGTTACCCAA
CTTAATCGCCTTGCAGCACATCCCCCTTTCGCCAGCTGGCGTAATAGCGAAGAGGCCCGCACCGATCGCC
CTTCCCAACAGTTGCGCAGCCTGAATGGCGAATGGCGCCTGATGCGGTATTTTCTCCTTACGCATCTGTG
CGGTATTTCACACCGCATATGGTGCACTCTCAGTACAATCTGCTCTGATGCCGCATAGTTAAGCCAGCCC
CGACACCCGCCAACACCCGCTGACGCGCCCTGACGGGCTTGTCTGCTCCCGGCATCCGCTTACAGACAAG
CTGTGACCGTCTCCGGGAGCTGCATGTGTCAGAGGTTTTCACCGTCATCACCGAAACG
